Addgene plasmid #198036: pCAGG-GST-TEV-mCherry-NAP1 (WT)
Purpose: Used for the expression and purification of mCherry NAP1 in a mammalian expression system (SMC Internal No. 2065)
Depositing lab: Sascha Martens. Depositing organization: University of Vienna. Publication: Unconventional initiation of PINK1/Parkin mitophagy by Optineurin. Nguyen TN, Sawa-Makarska J, Khuu G, Lam WK, Adriaenssens E, Fracchiolla D, Shoebridge S, Bernklau D, Padman BS, Skulsuppaisarn M, Lindblom RSJ, Martens S, Lazarou M. Mol Cell. 2023 May 18;83(10):1693-1709.e9. doi: 10.1016/j.molcel.2023.04.021. PubMed 37207627.
Backbone
  Vector backbone: pCAGG
  Backbone size w/o insert (bp): 4790
  Total vector size (bp): 7445
  Vector type: Mammalian Expression
Growth in bacteria
  Bacterial resistance: Ampicillin, 100 μg/mL
  Growth temperature: 37°C
  Growth strain: DH5alpha
  Copy number: Unknown
Gene/Insert
  Gene/Insert name: NAP1 (alt name: AZI2)
  Species: H. sapiens (human)
  Insert size (bp): 2595
  GenBank ID: AY151386
  Entrez Gene: AZI2 (a.k.a. AZ2, NAP1, TILP)
  Tag / fusion protein: GST-TEV (N terminal on insert); mCherry (N terminal on insert)
  Cloning method: Unknown
  Sequencing primers: 5′ ccaccATgtcccctatactaggttattggaaaattaagggcc; 3′ attcttataaaggcagttctgatt
Terms and licenses: Academic/Nonprofit Terms; Industry Terms: Not Available to Industry
How to cite: pCAGG-GST-TEV-mCherry-NAP1 (WT) was a gift from Sascha Martens (Addgene plasmid # 198036 ; http://n2t.net/addgene:198036 ; RRID:Addgene_198036)
