[The description below was written by a language model from this plasmid's Addgene catalogue record and pLannotate feature annotations shown in this document.]
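Description:
pCAGG-GST-TEV-mCherry-NAP1 (WT) is a mammalian expression plasmid built on the pCAGG backbone, designed for producing and purifying a fluorescently labelled form of human NAP1 (AZI2) from mammalian cells. It is propagated in E. coli through a high-copy ColE1/pUC-type origin and selected with ampicillin via the β-lactamase gene and its own promoter. The catalogue lists a total size of 7,445 bp, while the sequenced record that was annotated is 7,420 nt. The backbone also carries an SV40 origin of replication, which can support episomal amplification in cells expressing large T antigen, along with an SV40 poly(A) signal and remnants of lac regulatory elements.

Expression is driven by a CAG-type arrangement. The annotation shows the CMV immediate early enhancer followed by the chimeric chicken β-actin/rabbit β-globin intron, and transcripts are terminated by the rabbit β-globin polyadenylation signal. The chicken β-actin core promoter expected between the enhancer and intron is not itself annotated. The open reading frame encodes, in order, Schistosoma japonicum glutathione S-transferase, a TEV protease recognition site, mCherry, and wild-type AZI2/NAP1, an adaptor protein that binds and activates the kinase TBK1. GST allows affinity capture on glutathione resin, and TEV cleavage then releases mCherry-NAP1 free of the affinity tag, leaving a red fluorescent fusion that can be followed by fluorescence. Short β-globin and ccdB fragments flanking the cassette appear to be backbone or cloning remnants rather than functional elements. The associated work concerns the initiation of PINK1/Parkin mitophagy.
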