Features (pLannotate 1.2.2; 21 found; start..end, strand, type, name):
     75..454     +  enhancer       CMV enhancer: human cytomegalovirus immediate early enhancer
    734..1750    +  intron         chimeric intron: chimera between introns from chicken β-actin and rabbit β-globin
   1748..1804    +  CDS            HBB (fragment): HBB_LEPEU - Experimental evidence at protein level: Swiss-Prot protein existence level 1. Involved in oxygen transport from the lung to the various peripheral tissues. From Lepus europaeus (European hare).
   1816..2469    +  CDS            GST26_SCHJA: Experimental evidence at protein level: Swiss-Prot protein existence level 1. GST isoenzymes appear to play a central role in the parasite detoxification system. Other functions are also suspected including a role in increasing the solubility of haematin in the parasite gut. From Schistosoma japonicum (Blood fluke).
   2479..2499    +  CDS            TEV site: tobacco etch virus (TEV) protease recognition and cleavage site
   2500..3207    +  CDS            mCherry: mCherry is a basic (constitutively fluorescent) red fluorescent protein published in 2004, derived from Discosoma sp.. It is reported to be a very rapidly-maturing monomer with low acid sensitivity.
   3220..4395    +  CDS            AZI2: AZI2_HUMAN - Also known as NAP1, TBKBP2. Experimental evidence at protein level: Swiss-Prot protein existence level 1. Adapter protein which binds TBK1 and IKBKE playing a role in antiviral innate immunity. Activates serine/threonine-protein kinase TBK1 and facilitates its oligomerization. Enhances the phosphorylation of NF-kappa-B p65 subunit RELA by TBK1. Promotes TBK1-induced as well as TNF-alpha or PMA-induced activation of NF-kappa-B. Participates in IFNB promoter activation via TICAM1. From Homo sapiens (Human).
   4401..4425    +  CDS            ccdB (fragment): CcdB, a bacterial toxin that poisons DNA gyrase; ccdB; Plasmids containing the ccdB gene cannot be propagated in standard E. coli strains.
   4444..4506    +  CDS            HBB (fragment): HBB_PONPY - Experimental evidence at transcript level: Swiss-Prot protein existence level 2. Involved in oxygen transport from the lung to the various peripheral tissues. From Pongo pygmaeus (Bornean orangutan).
   4577..4632    +  polyA_signal   β-globin poly(A) signal: rabbit β-globin polyadenylation signal (Gil and Proudfoot, 1987)
   5017..5033    -  protein_bind   lac operator: The lac repressor binds to the lac operator to inhibit transcription in E. coli. This inhibition can be relieved by adding lactose or isopropyl-β-D-thiogalactopyranoside (IPTG). lac repressor encoded by lacI
   5041..5071    -  promoter       lac promoter: promoter for the E. coli lac operon
   5086..5107    -  protein_bind   CAP binding site: CAP binding activates transcription in the presence of cAMP. E. coli catabolite activator protein
   5120..5159    -  CDS            lacI (fragment): lac repressor; lacI; The lac repressor binds to the lac operator to inhibit transcription in E. coli. This inhibition can be relieved by adding lactose or isopropyl-β-D-thiogalactopyranoside (IPTG).
   5166..5188    +  promoter       SV40 promoter (fragment): SV40 enhancer and early promoter
   5212..5347    +  rep_origin     SV40 ori: SV40 origin of replication
   5367..5501    +  polyA_signal   SV40 poly(A) signal: SV40 polyadenylation signal
   5503..5557    -  CDS            lacI (fragment): lac repressor; lacI; The lac repressor binds to the lac operator to inhibit transcription in E. coli. This inhibition can be relieved by adding lactose or isopropyl-β-D-thiogalactopyranoside (IPTG).
   5740..6328    -  rep_origin     ori: high-copy-number ColE1/pMB1/pBR322/pUC origin of replication
   6499..7359    -  CDS            AmpR: β-lactamase; bla; confers resistance to ampicillin, carbenicillin, and related antibiotics
   7360..44      -  promoter       AmpR promoter (across the origin): bla
>Addgene plasmid #198036 | pCAGG-GST-TEV-mCherry-NAP1 (WT) | addgene full sequence | sequence record 391292 | Addgene NGS Result
ATATTTGAATGTATTTAGAAAAATAAACAAATAGGGGTTCCGCGCACATTTCCCCGAAAAGTGCCACCTG
GGTCGACATTGATTATTGACTAGTTATTAATAGTAATCAATTACGGGGTCATTAGTTCATAGCCCATATA
TGGAGTTCCGCGTTACATAACTTACGGTAAATGGCCCGCCTGGCTGACCGCCCAACGACCCCCGCCCATT
GACGTCAATAATGACGTATGTTCCCATAGTAACGCCAATAGGGACTTTCCATTGACGTCAATGGGTGGAG
TATTTACGGTAAACTGCCCACTTGGCAGTACATCAAGTGTATCATATGCCAAGTACGCCCCCTATTGACG
TCAATGACGGTAAATGGCCCGCCTGGCATTATGCCCAGTACATGACCTTATGGGACTTTCCTACTTGGCA
GTACATCTACGTATTAGTCATCGCTATTACCATGGTCGAGGTGAGCCCCACGTTCTGCTTCACTCTCCCC
ATCTCCCCCCCCTCCCCACCCCCAATTTTGTATTTATTTATTTTTTAATTATTTTGTGCAGCGATGGGGG
CGGGGGGGGGGGGGGGGCGCGCGCCGGGGGGGGGGGGGGGGGGGGGGGGGGGGGGGGGGGSGRGGSGGRG
RGGKGCGGCGGCAGCCAATCAGAGCGGCGCGCTCCGAAAGTTTCCTTTTATGGCGAGGCGGCGGCGGCGG
CGGCCCTATAAAAAGCGAAGCGCGCGGCGGGCGGGAGTCGCTGCGCGCTGCCTTCGCCCCGTGCCCCGCT
CCGCCGCCGCCTCGCGCCGCCCGCCCCGGCTCTGACTGACCGCGTTACTCCCACAGGTGAGCGGGCGGGA
CGGCCCTTCTCCTCCGGGCTGTAATTAGCGCTTGGTTTAATGACGGCTTGTTTCTTTTCTGTGGCTGCGT
GAAAGCCTTGAGGGGCTCCGGGAGGGCCCTTTGTGCGGGGGGAGCGGCTCGGGGGGTGCGTGCGTGTGTG
TGTGCGTGGGGAGCGCCGCGTGCGGCTCCGCGCTGCCCGGCGGCTGTGAGCGCTGCGGGCGCGGCGCGGG
GCTTTGTGCGCTCCGCAGTGTGCGCGAGGGGAGCGCGGCCGGGGGCGGTGCCCCGCGGTGCGGGGGGGGC
TGCGAGGGGAACAAAGGCTGCGTGCGGGGTGTGTGCGTGGGGGGGTGAGCAGGGGGTGTGGGCGCGTCGG
TCGGGCTGCAACCCCCCCTGCACCCCCCTCCCCGAGTTGCTGAGCACGGCCCGGCTTCGGGTGCGGGGCT
CCGTACGGGGCGTGGCGCGGGGCTCGCCGTGCCGGGCGGGGGGTGGCGGCAGGTGGGGGTGCCGGGCGGG
GCGGGGCCGCCTCGGGCCGGGGAGGGCTCGGGGGAGGGGCGCGGCGGCCCCCGGAGCGCCGGCGGCTGTC
GAGGCGCGGCGAGCCGCAGCCATTGCCTTTTATGGTAATCGTGCGAGAGGGCGCAGGGACTTCCTTTGTC
CCAAATCTGTGCGGAGCCGAAATCTGGGAGGCGCCGCCGCACCCCCTCTAGCGGGCGCGGGGCGAAGCGG
TGCGGCGCCGGCAGGAAGGAAATGGGCGGGGAGGGCCTTCGTGCGTCGCCGCGCCGCCGTCCCCTTCTCC
CTCTCCAGCCTCGGGGCTGTCCGCGGGGGGACGGCTGCCTTCGGGGGGGACGGGGCAGGGCGGGGTTCGG
CTTCTGGCGTGTGACCGGCGGCTCTAGAGCCTCTGCTAACCATGTTCATGCCTTCTTCTTTTTCCTACAG
CTCCTGGGCAACGTGCTGGTTATTGTGCTGTCTCATCATTTTGGCAAAGAATTCCTCGAGCCACCATGTC
CCCTATACTAGGTTATTGGAAAATTAAGGGCCTTGTGCAACCCACTCGACTTCTTTTGGAATATCTTGAA
GAAAAATATGAAGAGCATTTGTATGAGCGCGATGAAGGTGATAAATGGCGAAACAAAAAGTTTGAATTGG
GTTTGGAGTTTCCCAATCTTCCTTATTATATTGATGGTGATGTTAAATTAACACAGTCTATGGCCATCAT
ACGTTATATAGCTGACAAGCACAACATGTTGGGTGGTTGTCCAAAAGAGCGTGCAGAGATTTCAATGCTT
GAAGGAGCGGTTTTGGATATTAGATACGGTGTTTCGAGAATTGCATATAGTAAAGACTTTGAAACTCTCA
AAGTTGATTTTCTTAGCAAGCTACCTGAAATGCTGAAAATGTTCGAAGATCGTTTATGTCATAAAACATA
TTTAAATGGTGATCATGTAACCCATCCTGACTTCATGTTGTATGACGCTCTTGATGTTGTTTTATACATG
GACCCAATGTGCCTGGATGCGTTCCCAAAATTAGTTTGTTTTAAAAAACGTATTGAAGCTATCCCACAAA
TTGATAAGTACTTGAAATCCAGCAAGTATATAGCATGGCCTTTGCAGGGCTGGCAAGCCACGTTTGGTGG
TGGCGACCATCCTCCAAAATCGGATCTGGAAAACCTGTATTTTCAGGGCATGGTGAGCAAGGGCGAGGAG
GATAACATGGCCATCATCAAGGAGTTCATGCGCTTCAAGGTGCACATGGAGGGCTCCGTGAACGGCCACG
AGTTCGAGATCGAGGGCGAGGGCGAGGGCCGCCCCTACGAGGGCACCCAGACCGCCAAGCTGAAGGTGAC
CAAGGGTGGCCCCCTGCCCTTCGCCTGGGACATCCTGTCCCCTCAGTTCATGTACGGCTCCAAGGCCTAC
GTGAAGCACCCCGCCGACATCCCCGACTACTTGAAGCTGTCCTTCCCCGAGGGCTTCAAGTGGGAGCGCG
TGATGAACTTCGAGGACGGCGGCGTGGTGACCGTGACCCAGGACTCCTCCCTGCAGGACGGCGAGTTCAT
CTACAAGGTGAAGCTGCGCGGCACCAACTTCCCCTCCGACGGCCCCGTAATGCAGAAGAAGACCATGGGC
TGGGAGGCCTCCTCCGAGCGGATGTACCCCGAGGACGGCGCCCTGAAGGGCGAGATCAAGCAGAGGCTGA
AGCTGAAGGACGGCGGCCACTACGACGCTGAGGTCAAGACCACCTACAAGGCCAAGAAGCCCGTGCAGCT
GCCCGGCGCCTACAACGTCAACATCAAGTTGGACATCACCTCCCACAACGAGGACTACACCATCGTGGAA
CAGTACGAACGCGCCGAGGGCCGCCACTCCACCGGCGGCATGGACGAGCTGTACAAGGGCGGCGGCGGCA
TGGATGCACTGGTAGAAGATGATATCTGTATTCTGAATCATGAAAAAGCCCATAAGAGAGATACAGTGAC
TCCAGTTTCAATATATTCAGGAGATGAATCTGTTGCTTCCCATTTTGCTCTTGTCACTGCATATGAAGAC
ATCAAAAAACGACTTAAGGATTCAGAGAAAGAGAACTCTTTGTTAAAGAAGAGAATAAGATTTTTGGAAG
AAAAGCTAATAGCTCGATTTGAAGAAGAAACAAGTTCCGTGGGACGAGAACAAGTAAATAAGGCCTATCA
TGCATATCGAGAGGTTTGCATTGATAGAGATAATTTGAAGAGCAAACTGGACAAAATGAATAAAGACAAC
TCTGAATCTTTGAAAGTATTGAATGAGCAGCTACAATCTAAAGAAGTAGAACTCCTCCAGCTGAGGACAG
AGGTGGAAACTCAGCAGGTGATGAGGAATTTAAATCCACCTTCATCAAACTGGGAGGTGGAAAAGTTGAG
CTGTGACCTGAAGATCCATGGTTTGGAACAAGAGCTGGAACTGATGAGGAAAGAATGTAGCGATCTCAAA
ATAGAACTACAGAAAGCCAAACAAACGGATCCATATCAGGAAGACAATCTGAAGAGCAGAGATCTCCAAA
AACTAAGCATTTCAAGTGATAATATGCAGCATGCATACTGGGAACTGAAGAGAGAAATGTCTAATTTACA
TCTGGTGACTCAAGTACAAGCTGAACTACTAAGAAAACTGAAAACCTCAACTGCAATCAAGAAAGCCTGT
GCCCCTGTAGGATGCAGTGAAGACCTTGGAAGAGACAGCACAAAACTGCACTTGATGAATTTTACTGCAA
CATACACAAGACATCCCCCTCTCTTACCAAATGGCAAAGCTCTTTGTCATACCACATCTTCCCCTTTACC
AGGAGATGTAAAGGTTTTATCAGAGAAAGCAATCCTCCAATCATGGACAGACAATGAGAGATCCATTCCT
AATGATGGTACATGCTTTCAGGAACACAGTTCTTATGGCAGAAATTCTCTGGAAGACAATTCCTGGGTAT
TTCCAAGTCCTCCTAAATCAAGTGAGACAGCATTTGGGGAAACTAAAACTAAAACTTTGCCTTTACCCAA
CCTTCCACCACTGCATTACTTGGATCAACATAATCAGAACTGCCTTTATAAGAATTAATGACGCCATTAA
CCTGATGTTCTGGGGCAAGCTTACTAGTCCTCAGTGCAGGCTGCCTATCAGAAGGTGGTGGCTGGTGTGG
CCAATGCCCTGGCTCACAAATACCACTGAGATCTTTTTCCCTCTGCCAAAAATTATGGGGACATCATGAA
GCCCCTTGAGCATCTGACTTCTGGCTAATAAAGGAAATTTATTTTCATTGCAATAGTGTGTTGGAATTTT
TTGTGTCTCTCACTCGGAAGGACATATGGGAGGGCAAATCATTTAAAACATCAGAATGAGTATTTGGTTT
AGAGTTTGGCAACATATGCCCATATGCTGGCTGCCATGAACAAAGGTTGGCTATAAAGAGGTCATCAGTA
TATGAAACAGCCCCCTGCTGTCCATTCCTTATTCCATAGAAAAGCCTTGACTTGAGGTTAGATTTTTTTT
ATATTTTGTTTTGTGTTATTTTTTTCTTTAACATCCCTAAAATTTTCCTTACATGTTTTACTAGCCAGAT
TTTTCCTCCTCTCCTGACTACTCCCAGTCATAGCTGTCCCTCTTCTCTTATGGAGATCCCTCGACCTGCA
GCCCAAGCTTGGCGTAATCATGGTCATAGCTGTTTCCTGTGTGAAATTGTTATCCGCTCACAATTCCACA
CAACATACGAGCCGGAAGCATAAAGTGTAAAGCCTGGGGTGCCTAATGAGTGAGCTAACTCACATTAATT
GCGTTGCGCTCACTGCCCGCTTTCCAGTCGGGAAACCTGTCGTGCCAGCGGATCCGCATCTCAATTAGTC
AGCAACCATAGTCCCGCCCCTAACTCCGCCCATCCCGCCCCTAACTCCGCCCAGTTCCGCCCATTCTCCG
CCCCATGGCTGACTAATTTTTTTTATTTATGCAGAGGCCGAGGCCGCCTCGGCCTCTGAGCTATTCCAGA
AGTAGTGAGGAGGCTTTTTTGGAGGCCTAGGCTTTTGCAAAAAGCTAACTTGTTTATTGCAGCTTATAAT
GGTTACAAATAAAGCAATAGCATCACAAATTTCACAAATAAAGCATTTTTTTCACTGCATTCTAGTTGTG
GTTTGTCCAAACTCATCAATGTATCTTATCATGTCTGGATCCGCTGCATTAATGAATCGGCCAACGCGCG
GGGAGAGGCGGTTTGCGTATTGGGCGCTCTTCCGCTTCCTCGCTCACTGACTCGCTGCGCTCGGTCGTTC
GGCTGCGGCGAGCGGTATCAGCTCACTCAAAGGCGGTAATACGGTTATCCACAGAATCAGGGGATAACGC
AGGAAAGAACATGTGAGCAAAAGGCCAGCAAAAGGCCAGGAACCGTAAAAAGGCCGCGTTGCTGGCGTTT
TTCCATAGGCTCCGCCCCCCTGACGAGCATCACAAAAATCGACGCTCAAGTCAGAGGTGGCGAAACCCGA
CAGGACTATAAAGATACCAGGCGTTTCCCCCTGGAAGCTCCCTCGTGCGCTCTCCTGTTCCGACCCTGCC
GCTTACCGGATACCTGTCCGCCTTTCTCCCTTCGGGAAGCGTGGCGCTTTCTCATAGCTCACGCTGTAGG
TATCTCAGTTCGGTGTAGGTCGTTCGCTCCAAGCTGGGCTGTGTGCACGAACCCCCCGTTCAGCCCGACC
GCTGCGCCTTATCCGGTAACTATCGTCTTGAGTCCAACCCGGTAAGACACGACTTATCGCCACTGGCAGC
AGCCACTGGTAACAGGATTAGCAGAGCGAGGTATGTAGGCGGTGCTACAGAGTTCTTGAAGTGGTGGCCT
AACTACGGCTACACTAGAAGAACAGTATTTGGTATCTGCGCTCTGCTGAAGCCAGTTACCTTCGGAAAAA
GAGTTGGTAGCTCTTGATCCGGCAAACAAACCACCGCTGGTAGCGGTGGTTTTTTTGTTTGCAAGCAGCA
GATTACGCGCAGAAAAAAAGGATCTCAAGAAGATCCTTTGATCTTTTCTACGGGGTCTGACGCTCAGTGG
AACGAAAACTCACGTTAAGGGATTTTGGTCATGAGATTATCAAAAAGGATCTTCACCTAGATCCTTTTAA
ATTAAAAATGAAGTTTTAAATCAATCTAAAGTATATATGAGTAAACTTGGTCTGACAGTTACCAATGCTT
AATCAGTGAGGCACCTATCTCAGCGATCTGTCTATTTCGTTCATCCATAGTTGCCTGACTCCCCGTCGTG
TAGATAACTACGATACGGGAGGGCTTACCATCTGGCCCCAGTGCTGCAATGATACCTCGAGAGCCACGCT
CACCGGCTCCAGATTTATCAGCAATAAACCAGCCAGCCGGAAGGGCCGAGCGCAGAAGTGGTCCTGCAAC
TTTATCCGCCTCCATCCAGTCTATTAATTGTTGCCGGGAAGCTAGAGTAAGTAGTTCGCCAGTTAATAGT
TTGCGCAACGTTGTTGCCATTGCTACAGGCATCGTGGTGTCACGCTCGTCGTTTGGTATGGCTTCATTCA
GCTCCGGTTCCCAACGATCAAGGCGAGTTACATGATCCCCCATGTTGTGCAAAAAAGCGGTTAGCTCCTT
CGGTCCTCCGATCGTTGTCAGAAGTAAGTTGGCCGCAGTGTTATCACTCATGGTTATGGCAGCACTGCAT
AATTCTCTTACTGTCATGCCATCCGTAAGATGCTTTTCTGTGACTGGTGAGTACTCAACCAAGTCATTCT
GAGAATAGTGTATGCGGCGACCGAGTTGCTCTTGCCCGGCGTCAATACGGGATAATACCGCGCCACATAG
CAGAACTTTAAAAGTGCTCATCATTGGAAAACGTTCTTCGGGGCGAAAACTCTCAAGGATCTTACCGCTG
TTGAGATCCAGTTCGATGTAACCCACTCGTGCACCCAACTGATCTTCAGCATCTTTTACTTTCACCAGCG
TTTCTGGGTGAGCAAAAACAGGAAGGCAAAATGCCGCAAAAAAGGGAATAAGGGCGACACGGAAATGTTG
AATACTCATACTCTTCCTTTTTCAATATTATTGAAGCATTTATCAGGGTTATTGTCTCATGAGCGGATAC
